Addgene plasmid #209034: pLCHKOv3-mClover3
Purpose: (Empty Backbone) Lentiviral backbone for expressing U6 driven hybrid guide (hg)RNAs with BveI cloning sites, mClover3 and puromycin selection marker
Depositing lab: Thomas Gonatopoulos-Pournatzis. Depositing organization: National Cancer Institute (NCI). Publication: Genome-scale exon perturbation screens uncover exons critical for cell fitness. Xiao MS, Damodaran AP, Kumari B, Dickson E, Xing K, On TA, Parab N, King HE, Perez AR, Guiblet WM, Duncan G, Che A, Chari R, Andresson T, Vidigal JA, Weatheritt RJ, Aregger M, Gonatopoulos-Pournatzis T. Mol Cell. 2024 Jul 11;84(13):2553-2572.e19. doi: 10.1016/j.molcel.2024.05.024. Epub 2024 Jun 24. PubMed 38917794.
Backbone
  Vector backbone: pLCHKOv3
  Vector type: Mammalian Expression, Lentiviral, CRISPR
  Selectable markers: Puromycin ; mClover3
Growth in bacteria
  Bacterial resistance: Ampicillin, 100 μg/mL
  Growth temperature: 30°C
  Growth strain: ccdB Survival
  Copy number: High Copy
Gene/Insert
  Gene/Insert name: None
Terms and licenses: Academic/Nonprofit Terms; Industry Terms: Not Available to Industry
Depositor comments: Carrying ccdB gene as stuffer that is replaced during guide cloning. After cloning guides, use NEB Stable bacterial growth strains to amplify plasmid.
How to cite: pLCHKOv3-mClover3 was a gift from Thomas Gonatopoulos-Pournatzis (Addgene plasmid # 209034 ; http://n2t.net/addgene:209034 ; RRID:Addgene_209034)
