[The description below was written by a language model from this plasmid's Addgene catalogue record and pLannotate feature annotations shown in this document.]
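Description:
pLCHKOv3-mClover3 is an empty third-generation, self-inactivating lentiviral backbone for CRISPR work in mammalian cells, designed to express hybrid guide (hg)RNAs from a human U6 RNA polymerase III promoter. In bacteria it is maintained through a high-copy ColE1/pUC-type origin and an ampicillin resistance gene; an f1 origin and remnants of a lac/T7/T3 cloning region are also present. The guide cloning position, flanked by BveI sites according to the record, is occupied by a ccdB stuffer (with an adjacent ccdA fragment). CcdB poisons DNA gyrase, so the uncut backbone can only be propagated in a ccdB-tolerant strain. Replacing the stuffer with guide sequences removes the toxin, which provides counter-selection against uncut vector. In the annotated sequence the U6 promoter lies on the opposite strand to the rest of the viral genome, next to the stuffer.

The viral portion consists of an RSV promoter fused to a truncated HIV-1 5' LTR, the Ψ packaging signal with a partial gag sequence, the RRE for Rev-dependent export, a cPPT/CTS, and a ΔU3 3' LTR followed by an SV40 polyadenylation signal. Packaging functions must therefore be supplied in trans. Downstream of the guide cassette, a human PGK promoter drives puromycin N-acetyltransferase followed by mClover3, a bright green-yellow fluorescent protein, with a WPRE to boost transcript expression. The short gap between the two coding sequences suggests a linking element, but none is annotated. Transduced cells can thus be selected with puromycin and tracked or sorted by fluorescence. No Cas nuclease is annotated in the vector, so it would have to be provided separately. The associated publication used such backbones for genome-scale exon perturbation screens.
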