Features (pLannotate 1.2.2; 30 found; start..end, strand, type, name):
      7..507     +  promoter       hPGK promoter: human phosphoglycerate kinase 1 promoter
    529..1125    +  CDS            PuroR (fragment): puromycin N-acetyltransferase; pac from Streptomyces; confers resistance to puromycin
   1200..1917    +  CDS            mClover3 (fragment): bright green-yellow fluorescent protein derived from mClover2, with improved photostability (Bajar et al., 2003) mammalian codon-optimized
   1932..2520    +  misc_feature   WPRE: woodchuck hepatitis virus posttranscriptional regulatory element
   2571..2590    +  misc_feature   cPPT/CTS (fragment): central polypurine tract and central termination sequence of HIV-1
   2592..2825    +  LTR            3' LTR (ΔU3): self-inactivating 3' long terminal repeat (LTR) from HIV-1
   2903..3024    +  polyA_signal   SV40 poly(A) signal: SV40 polyadenylation signal
   3064..3199    +  rep_origin     SV40 ori: SV40 origin of replication
   3220..3238    -  promoter       T7 promoter: promoter for bacteriophage T7 RNA polymerase
   3246..3401    +  CDS            lacZα (fragment): LacZα fragment of β-galactosidase; lacZ fragment
   3406..3834    +  rep_origin     f1 ori (sequence partly withheld): f1 bacteriophage origin of replication; arrow indicates direction of (+) strand synthesis
   3887..3991    +  promoter       AmpR promoter: bla
   3992..4852    +  CDS            AmpR: β-lactamase; bla; confers resistance to ampicillin, carbenicillin, and related antibiotics
   5023..5611    +  rep_origin     ori: high-copy-number ColE1/pMB1/pBR322/pUC origin of replication
   5794..5886    +  CDS            lacI (fragment): lac repressor; lacI; The lac repressor binds to the lac operator to inhibit transcription in E. coli. This inhibition can be relieved by adding lactose or isopropyl-β-D-thiogalactopyranoside (IPTG).
   5899..5920    +  protein_bind   CAP binding site: CAP binding activates transcription in the presence of cAMP. E. coli catabolite activator protein
   5935..5965    +  promoter       lac promoter: promoter for the E. coli lac operon
   5973..5989    +  protein_bind   lac operator: The lac repressor binds to the lac operator to inhibit transcription in E. coli. This inhibition can be relieved by adding lactose or isopropyl-β-D-thiogalactopyranoside (IPTG). lac repressor encoded by lacI
   6034..6052    +  promoter       T3 promoter: promoter for bacteriophage T3 RNA polymerase
   6080..6306    +  promoter       RSV promoter: Rous sarcoma virus enhancer/promoter
   6307..6487    +  LTR            5' LTR (truncated): truncated 5' long terminal repeat (LTR) from HIV-1
   6534..6659    +  misc_feature   HIV-1 Ψ: packaging signal of human immunodeficiency virus type 1
   6643..7006    +  CDS            HIV-1 gag (fragment): gag protein from human immunodeficiency virus 1; gag
   7152..7385    +  misc_feature   RRE: The Rev response element (RRE) of HIV-1 allows for Rev-dependent mRNA export from the nucleus to the cytoplasm.
   7762..7788    +  CDS            Rev (fragment): human immunodeficiency virus 1 (HIV-1) Rev protein; rev; enhances nuclear export of unspliced and incompletely spliced viral mRNAs
   7840..7914    +  intron         PDK intron (fragment): pdk; modified pyruvate orthophosphate dikinase intron from Flaveria trinervia 3.0
   8005..8163    +  CDS            ccdA (fragment): CCDA_ECO57 - Also known as H, letA. Experimental evidence at protein level: Swiss-Prot protein existence level 1. Antitoxin component of a type II toxin-antitoxin (TA) system which inhibits the post-segregational killing (PSK) of plasmid-free cells, also referred to as a plasmid addiction system. Binds to and blocks the activity of CcdB; will also remove bound CcdB protein from the CcdB-GyrA complex by forming a CcdA-CcdB complex, a process termed rejuvenation. Functions as a transcriptional corepressor for the ccdAB operon, repression also requires CcdB (By similarity). From Escherichia coli
   8177..8461    +  CDS            ccdB (fragment): CcdB, a bacterial toxin that poisons DNA gyrase; ccdB; Plasmids containing the ccdB gene cannot be propagated in standard E. coli strains.
   8481..8721    -  promoter       U6 promoter: RNA polymerase III promoter for human U6 snRNA
   8763..8880    +  misc_feature   cPPT/CTS: central polypurine tract and central termination sequence of HIV-1
>Addgene plasmid #209034 | pLCHKOv3-mClover3 | addgene full sequence | sequence record 413576 | Addgene NGS Result
CCCGGGTTGCGCCTTTTCCAAGGCAGCCCTGGGTTTGCGCAGGGACGCGGCTGCTCTGGGCGTGGTTCCG
GGAAACGCAGCGGCGCCGACCCTGGGTCTCGCACATTCTTCACGTCCGTTCGCAGCGTCACCCGGATCTT
CGCCGCTACCCTTGTGGGCCCCCCGGCGACGCTTCCTGCTCCGCCCCTAAGTCGGGAAGGTTCCTTGCGG
TTCGCGGCGTGCCGGACGTGACAAACGGAAGCCGCAGCTCACACTAGTACCCTCGCAGACGGACAGCGCC
AGGGAGCAATGGCAGCGCGCCGACCGCGATGGGCTGTGGCCAATAGCGGCTGCTCAGCAGGGCGCGCCGA
GAGCAGCGGCCGGGAAGGGGCGGTGCGGGAGGCGGGGTGTGGGGCGGTAGTGTGGGCCCTGTTCCTGCCC
GCGCGGTGTTCCGCATTCTGCAAGCCTCCGGAGCGCACGTCGGCAGTCGGCTCCCTCGTTGACCGAATCA
CCGACCTCTCTCCCCAGGGGGATCCACCGGAGCTTACCATGACCGAGTACAAGCCCACGGTGCGCCTCGC
CACCCGCGACGACGTCCCCAGGGCCGTACGCACCCTCGCCGCCGCGTTCGCCGACTACCCCGCCACGCGC
CACACCGTCGATCCGGACCGCCACATCGAGCGGGTCACCGAGCTGCAAGAACTCTTCCTCACGCGCGTCG
GGCTCGACATCGGCAAGGTGTGGGTCGCGGACGACGGCGCCGCCGTGGCGGTCTGGACCACGCCGGAGAG
CGTCGAAGCGGGGGCGGTGTTCGCCGAGATCGGCCCGCGCATGGCCGAGTTGAGCGGTTCCCGGCTGGCC
GCGCAGCAACAGATGGAAGGCCTCCTGGCGCCGCACCGGCCCAAGGAGCCCGCGTGGTTCCTGGCCACCG
TCGGTGTTTCGCCCGACCACCAGGGCAAGGGTCTGGGCAGCGCCGTCGTGCTCCCCGGAGTGGAGGCGGC
CGAGCGCGCCGGGGTGCCCGCCTTCCTGGAGACCTCCGCGCCCCGCAACCTCCCCTTCTACGAGCGGCTC
GGCTTCACCGTCACCGCCGACGTCGAGGTGCCCGAAGGACCGCGCACCTGGTGCATGACCCGCAAGCCCG
GTGCCACGCGTGGCAGTGGAGAGGGCAGAGGAAGTCTGCTAACATGCGGTGACGTCGAGGAGAATCCTGG
CCCACTCGAGGTGAGCAAGGGCGAGGAGCTGTTCACCGGGGTGGTGCCCATCCTGGTCGAGCTGGACGGC
GACGTAAACGGCCACAAGTTCAGCGTCCGCGGCGAGGGCGAGGGCGATGCCACCAACGGCAAGCTGACCC
TGAAGTTCATCTGCACCACCGGCAAGCTGCCCGTGCCCTGGCCCACCCTCGTGACCACCTTCGGCTACGG
CGTGGCCTGCTTCAGCCGCTACCCCGACCACATGAAGCAGCACGACTTCTTCAAGTCCGCCATGCCCGAA
GGCTACGTCCAGGAGCGCACCATCTCTTTCAAGGACGACGGTACCTACAAGACCCGCGCCGAGGTGAAGT
TCGAGGGCGACACCCTGGTGAACCGCATCGAGCTGAAGGGCATCGACTTCAAGGAGGACGGCAACATCCT
GGGGCACAAGCTGGAGTACAACTTCAACAGCCACTACGTCTATATCACGGCCGACAAGCAGAAGAACTGC
ATCAAGGCTAACTTCAAGATCCGCCACAACGTTGAGGACGGCAGCGTGCAGCTCGCCGACCACTACCAGC
AGAACACCCCCATCGGCGACGGCCCCGTGCTGCTGCCCGACAACCACTACCTGAGCCATCAGTCCAAGCT
GAGCAAAGACCCCAACGAGAAGCGCGATCACATGGTCCTGCTGGAGTTCGTGACCGCCGCCGGGATTACA
CATGGCATGGACGAGCTGTACAAGTAACGCGTTAAGTCGACAATCAACCTCTGGATTACAAAATTTGTGA
AAGATTGACTGGTATTCTTAACTATGTTGCTCCTTTTACGCTATGTGGATACGCTGCTTTAATGCCTTTG
TATCATGCTATTGCTTCCCGTATGGCTTTCATTTTCTCCTCCTTGTATAAATCCTGGTTGCTGTCTCTTT
ATGAGGAGTTGTGGCCCGTTGTCAGGCAACGTGGCGTGGTGTGCACTGTGTTTGCTGACGCAACCCCCAC
TGGTTGGGGCATTGCCACCACCTGTCAGCTCCTTTCCGGGACTTTCGCTTTCCCCCTCCCTATTGCCACG
GCGGAACTCATCGCCGCCTGCCTTGCCCGCTGCTGGACAGGGGCTCGGCTGTTGGGCACTGACAATTCCG
TGGTGTTGTCGGGGAAATCATCGTCCTTTCCTTGGCTGCTCGCCTGTGTTGCCACCTGGATTCTGCGCGG
GACGTCCTTCTGCTACGTCCCTTCGGCCCTCAATCCAGCGGACCTTCCTTCCCGCGGCCTGCTGCCGGCT
CTGCGGCCTCTTCCGCGTCTTCGCCTTCGCCCTCAGACGAGTCGGATCTCCCTTTGGGCCGCCTCCCCGC
GTCGACTTTAAGACCAATGACTTACAAGGCAGCTGTAGATCTTAGCCACTTTTTAAAAGAAAAGGGGGGA
CTGGAAGGGCTAATTCACTCCCAACGAAGACAAGATCTGCTTTTTGCTTGTACTGGGTCTCTCTGGTTAG
ACCAGATCTGAGCCTGGGAGCTCTCTGGCTAACTAGGGAACCCACTGCTTAAGCCTCAATAAAGCTTGCC
TTGAGTGCTTCAAGTAGTGTGTGCCCGTCTGTTGTGTGACTCTGGTAACTAGAGATCCCTCAGACCCTTT
TAGTCAGTGTGGAAAATCTCTAGCAGTACGTATAGTAGTTCATGTCATCTTATTATTCAGTATTTATAAC
TTGCAAAGAAATGAATATCAGAGAGTGAGAGGAACTTGTTTATTGCAGCTTATAATGGTTACAAATAAAG
CAATAGCATCACAAATTTCACAAATAAAGCATTTTTTTCACTGCATTCTAGTTGTGGTTTGTCCAAACTC
ATCAATGTATCTTATCATGTCTGGCTCTAGCTATCCCGCCCCTAACTCCGCCCATCCCGCCCCTAACTCC
GCCCAGTTCCGCCCATTCTCCGCCCCATGGCTGACTAATTTTTTTTATTTATGCAGAGGCCGAGGCCGCC
TCGGCCTCTGAGCTATTCCAGAAGTAGTGAGGAGGCTTTTTTGGAGGCCTAGGGACGTACCCAATTCGCC
CTATAGTGAGTCGTATTACGCGCGCTCACTGGCCGTCGTTTTACAACGTCGTGACTGGGAAAACCCTGGC
GTTACCCAACTTAATCGCCTTGCAGCACATCCCCCTTTCGCCAGCTGGCGTAATAGCGAAGAGGCCCGCA
CCGATCGCCCTTCCCAACAGTTGCGCAGCCTGAATGGCGAATGGG
[124 nt withheld, positions 3406-3529]
C
[91 nt withheld, positions 3531-3621]
A
[49 nt withheld, positions 3623-3671]
CCTTTGACGTTGGAGTCCACGTTCTTT
[37 nt withheld, positions 3699-3735]
ACCCTATCTCGGTCTATTCTTTTGATTTATAAGGGATTTTGCCGATTTCGGCCTATTGGTTAAAAAATGA
GCTGATTTAACAAAAATTTAACGCGAATTTTAACAAAATATTAACGCTTACAATTTAGGTGGCACTTTTC
GGGGAAATGTGCGCGGAACCCCTATTTGTTTATTTTTCTAAATACATTCAAATATGTATCCGCTCATGAG
ACAATAACCCTGATAAATGCTTCAATAATATTGAAAAAGGAAGAGTATGAGTATTCAACATTTCCGTGTC
GCCCTTATTCCCTTTTTTGCGGCATTTTGCCTTCCTGTTTTTGCTCACCCAGAAACGCTGGTGAAAGTAA
AAGATGCTGAAGATCAGTTGGGTGCACGAGTGGGTTACATCGAACTGGATCTCAACAGCGGTAAGATCCT
TGAGAGTTTTCGCCCCGAAGAACGTTTTCCAATGATGAGCACTTTTAAAGTTCTGCTATGTGGCGCGGTA
TTATCCCGTATTGACGCCGGGCAAGAGCAACTCGGTCGCCGCATACACTATTCTCAGAATGACTTGGTTG
AGTACTCACCAGTCACAGAAAAGCATCTTACGGATGGCATGACAGTAAGAGAATTATGCAGTGCTGCCAT
AACCATGAGTGATAACACTGCGGCCAACTTACTTCTGACAACGATCGGAGGACCGAAGGAGCTAACCGCT
TTTTTGCACAACATGGGGGATCATGTAACTCGCCTTGATCGTTGGGAACCGGAGCTGAATGAAGCCATAC
CAAACGACGAGCGTGACACCACGATGCCTGTAGCAATGGCAACAACGTTGCGCAAACTATTAACTGGCGA
ACTACTTACTCTAGCTTCCCGGCAACAATTAATAGACTGGATGGAGGCGGATAAAGTTGCAGGACCACTT
CTGCGCTCGGCCCTTCCGGCTGGCTGGTTTATTGCTGATAAATCTGGAGCCGGTGAGCGTGGGTCTCGCG
GTATCATTGCAGCACTGGGGCCAGATGGTAAGCCCTCCCGTATCGTAGTTATCTACACGACGGGGAGTCA
GGCAACTATGGATGAACGAAATAGACAGATCGCTGAGATAGGTGCCTCACTGATTAAGCATTGGTAACTG
TCAGACCAAGTTTACTCATATATACTTTAGATTGATTTAAAACTTCATTTTTAATTTAAAAGGATCTAGG
TGAAGATCCTTTTTGATAATCTCATGACCAAAATCCCTTAACGTGAGTTTTCGTTCCACTGAGCGTCAGA
CCCCGTAGAAAAGATCAAAGGATCTTCTTGAGATCCTTTTTTTCTGCGCGTAATCTGCTGCTTGCAAACA
AAAAAACCACCGCTACCAGCGGTGGTTTGTTTGCCGGATCAAGAGCTACCAACTCTTTTTCCGAAGGTAA
CTGGCTTCAGCAGAGCGCAGATACCAAATACTGTTCTTCTAGTGTAGCCGTAGTTAGGCCACCACTTCAA
GAACTCTGTAGCACCGCCTACATACCTCGCTCTGCTAATCCTGTTACCAGTGGCTGCTGCCAGTGGCGAT
AAGTCGTGTCTTACCGGGTTGGACTCAAGACGATAGTTACCGGATAAGGCGCAGCGGTCGGGCTGAACGG
GGGGTTCGTGCACACAGCCCAGCTTGGAGCGAACGACCTACACCGAACTGAGATACCTACAGCGTGAGCT
ATGAGAAAGCGCCACGCTTCCCGAAGGGAGAAAGGCGGACAGGTATCCGGTAAGCGGCAGGGTCGGAACA
GGAGAGCGCACGAGGGAGCTTCCAGGGGGAAACGCCTGGTATCTTTATAGTCCTGTCGGGTTTCGCCACC
TCTGACTTGAGCGTCGATTTTTGTGATGCTCGTCAGGGGGGCGGAGCCTATGGAAAAACGCCAGCAACGC
GGCCTTTTTACGGTTCCTGGCCTTTTGCTGGCCTTTTGCTCACATGTTCTTTCCTGCGTTATCCCCTGAT
TCTGTGGATAACCGTATTACCGCCTTTGAGTGAGCTGATACCGCTCGCCGCAGCCGAACGACCGAGCGCA
GCGAGTCAGTGAGCGAGGAAGCGGAAGAGCGCCCAATACGCAAACCGCCTCTCCCCGCGCGTTGGCCGAT
TCATTAATGCAGCTGGCACGACAGGTTTCCCGACTGGAAAGCGGGCAGTGAGCGCAACGCAATTAATGTG
AGTTAGCTCACTCATTAGGCACCCCAGGCTTTACACTTTATGCTTCCGGCTCGTATGTTGTGTGGAATTG
TGAGCGGATAACAATTTCACACAGGAAACAGCTATGACCATGATTACGCCAAGCGCGCAATTAACCCTCA
CTAAAGGGAACAAAAGCTGGAGCTGCAAGCTTAATGTAGTCTTATGCAATACTCTTGTAGTCTTGCAACA
TGGTAACGATGAGTTAGCAACATGCCTTACAAGGAGAGAAAAAGCACCGTGCATGCCGATTGGTGGAAGT
AAGGTGGTACGATCGTGCCTTATTAGGAAGGCAACAGACGGGTCTGACATGGATTGGACGAACCACTGAA
TTGCCGCATTGCAGAGATATTGTATTTAAGTGCCTAGCTCGATACATAAACGGGTCTCTCTGGTTAGACC
AGATCTGAGCCTGGGAGCTCTCTGGCTAACTAGGGAACCCACTGCTTAAGCCTCAATAAAGCTTGCCTTG
AGTGCTTCAAGTAGTGTGTGCCCGTCTGTTGTGTGACTCTGGTAACTAGAGATCCCTCAGACCCTTTTAG
TCAGTGTGGAAAATCTCTAGCAGTGGCGCCCGAACAGGGACTTGAAAGCGAAAGGGAAACCAGAGGAGCT
CTCTCGACGCAGGACTCGGCTTGCTGAAGCGCGCACGGCAAGAGGCGAGGGGCGGCGACTGGTGAGTACG
CCAAAAATTTTGACTAGCGGAGGCTAGAAGGAGAGAGATGGGTGCGAGAGCGTCAGTATTAAGCGGGGGA
GAATTAGATCGCGATGGGAAAAAATTCGGTTAAGGCCAGGGGGAAAGAAAAAATATAAATTAAAACATAT
AGTATGGGCAAGCAGGGAGCTAGAACGATTCGCAGTTAATCCTGGCCTGTTAGAAACATCAGAAGGCTGT
AGACAAATACTGGGACAGCTACAACCATCCCTTCAGACAGGATCAGAAGAACTTAGATCATTATATAATA
CAGTAGCAACCCTCTATTGTGTGCATCAAAGGATAGAGATAAAAGACACCAAGGAAGCTTTAGACAAGAT
AGAGGAAGAGCAAAACAAAAGTAAGACCACCGCACAGCAAGCGGCCGCTGATCTTCAGACCTGGAGGAGG
AGATATGAGGGACAATTGGAGAAGTGAATTATATAAATATAAAGTAGTAAAAATTGAACCATTAGGAGTA
GCACCCACCAAGGCAAAGAGAAGAGTGGTGCAGAGAGAAAAAAGAGCAGTGGGAATAGGAGCTTTGTTCC
TTGGGTTCTTGGGAGCAGCAGGAAGCACTATGGGCGCAGCGTCAATGACGCTGACGGTACAGGCCAGACA
ATTATTGTCTGGTATAGTGCAGCAGCAGAACAATTTGCTGAGGGCTATTGAGGCGCAACAGCATCTGTTG
CAACTCACAGTCTGGGGCATCAAGCAGCTCCAGGCAAGAATCCTGGCTGTGGAAAGATACCTAAAGGATC
AACAGCTCCTGGGGATTTGGGGTTGCTCTGGAAAACTCATTTGCACCACTGCTGTGCCTTGGAATGCTAG
TTGGAGTAATAAATCTCTGGAACAGATTTGGAATCACACGACCTGGATGGAGTGGGACAGAGAAATTAAC
AATTACACAAGCTTAATACACTCCTTAATTGAAGAATCGCAAAACCAGCAAGAAAAGAATGAACAAGAAT
TATTGGAATTAGATAAATGGGCAAGTTTGTGGAATTGGTTTAACATAACAAATTGGCTGTGGTATATAAA
ATTATTCATAATGATAGTAGGAGGCTTGGTAGGTTTAAGAATAGTTTTTGCTGTACTTTCTATAGTGAAT
AGAGTTAGGCAGGGATATTCACCATTATCGTTTCAGACCCACCTCCCAACCCCGAGGGGACCCTGCAGGA
TTTAAATCCGAGGGGACCCAGAGAATTCAAAAAAGTAGGCAGGTGCTTACTAAAAGCCAGATAACAGTAT
GCGTATTTGCGCGCTGATTTTTGCGGTATAAGAATATATACTGATATGTATACCCGAAGTATGTCAAAAA
GAGGTATGCTATGAAGCAGCGTATTACAGTGACAGTTGACAGCGACAGCTATCAGTTGCTCAAGGCATAT
ATGATGTCAATATCTCCGGTCTGGTAAGCACAACCATGCAGAATGAAGCCCGTCGTCTGCGTGCCGAACG
CTGGAAAGCGGAAAATCAGGAAGGGATGGCTGAGGTCGCCCGGTTTATTGAAATGAACGGCTCTTTTGCT
GACGAGAACAGGGGCTGGTGAAATGCAGTTTTATAAAAGAGAGAGCCGTTATCGTCTGTTTGTGGATGTA
CAGAGTGATATTATTGACACGCCCGGGCGACGGATGGTGATCCCCCTGGCCAGTGCACGTCTGCTGTCAG
ATAAAGTCTCCCGTGAACTTTACCCGGTGGTGCATATCGGGGATGAAAGCTGGCGCATGATGACCACCGA
TATGGCCAGTGTGCCGGTCTCCGTTATCGGGGAAGAAGTGGCTGATCTCAGCCACCGCGAAAATGACATC
AAAAACGCCATTAACCTGATGTTCTGGGGAATATAAACCTGCAGAGCGGTACCTCGTCCTTTCCACAAGA
TATATAAAGCCAAGAAATCGAAATACTTTCAAGTTACGGTAAGCATATGATAGTCCATTTTAAAACATAA
TTTTAAAACTGCAAACTACCCAAGAAATTATTACTTTCTACGTCACGTATTTTGTACTAATATCTTTGTG
TTTACAGTCAAATTAATTCTAATTATCTCTCTAACAGCCTTGTATCGTATATGCAAATATGAAGGAATCA
TGGGAAATAGGCCCTCGAATTCTAGATCTTGAGACAAATGGCAGTATTCATCCACAATTTTAAAAGAAAA
GGGGGGATTGGGGGGTACAGTGCAGGGGAAAGAATAGTAGACATAATAGCAACAGACATACAAACTAAAG
AATTACAAAAACAAATTACAAAAATTCAAAATTTTCGGGTTTATTACAGGGACAGCAGAGATCCACTTTG
GCGCCGGCTCGAGATTTAAATCCTGCAGGCGAGGGGG
